>Addgene plasmid #58995 | pMRX-IP/SECFP-hATG9A | addgene full sequence | sequence record 360364 | Addgene NGS Result
GGCCAGACTGTTACCACTCCCTTAAGTTTGACCTTAGGTCACTGGAAAGATGTCGAGCGGATCGCTCACA
ACCAGTCGGTAGATGTCAAGAAGAGACGTTGGGTTACCTTCTGCTCTGCAGAATGGCCAACCTTTAACGT
CGGATGGCCGCGAGACGGCACCTTTAACCGAGACCTCATCACCCAGGTTAAGATCAAGGTCTTTTCACCT
GGCCCGCATGGACACCCAGACCAGGTCCCCTACATCGTGACCTGGGAAGCCTTGGCTTTTGACCCCCCTC
CCTGGGTCAAGCCCTTTGTACACCCTAAGCCTCCGCCTCCTCTTCCTCCATCCGCCCCGTCTCTCCCCCT
TGAACCTCCTCGTTCGACCCCGCCTCGATCCTCCCTTTATCCAGCCCTCACTCCTTCTCTAGGCGCCCCC
ATATGGCCATATGAGATCTTATATGGGGCACCCCCGCCCCTTGTAAACTTCCCTGACCCTGACATGACAA
GAGTTACTAACAGCCCCTCTCTCCAAGCTCACTTACAGGCTCTCTACTTAGTCCAGCACGAAGTCTGGAG
ACCTCTGGCGGCAGCCTACCAAGAACAACTGGACCGACCGGTGGTACCTCACCCTTACCGAGTCGGCGAC
ACAGTGTGGGTCCGCCGACACCAGACTAAGAACCTAGAACCTCGCTGGAAAGGACCTTACACAGTCCTGC
TGACCACCCCCACCGCCCTCAAAGTAGACGGCATCGCAGCTTGGATACACGCCGCCCACGTGAAGGCTGC
CGACCCCGGGGGTGGACCATCCTCTAGACTGCCGGATCTAGCTAGTTAATTAAGGATCTGCCATGGTGAG
CAAGGGCGAGGAGCTGTTCACCGGGGTGGTGCCCATCCTGGTCGAGCTGGACGGCGACGTAAACGGCCAC
AGGTTCAGCGTGTCCGGCGAGGGCGAGGGCGATGCCACCTACGGCAAGCTGACCCTGAAGTTCATCTGCA
CCACCGGCAAGCTGCCCGTGCCCTGGCCCACCCTCGTGACCACCCTGACCTGGGGCGTGCAGTGCTTCAG
CCGCTACCCCGACCACATGAAGCAGCACGACTTCTTCAAGTCCGCCATGCCCGAAGGCTACGTCCAGGAG
CGTACCATCTTCTTCAAGGACGACGGCAACTACAAGACCCGCGCCGAGGTGAAGTTCGAGGGCGACACCC
TGGTGAACCGCATCGAGCTGAAGGGCATCGACTTCAAGGAGGACGGCAACATCCTGGGGCACAAGCTGGA
GTACAACTACATCAGCCACAACGTCTATATCACCGCCGACAAGCAGAAGAACGGCATCAAGGCCCACTTC
AAGATCCGCCACAACATCGAGGACGGCGGCGTGCAGCTCGCCGACCACTACCAGCAGAACACCCCCATCG
GCGACGGCCCCGTGCTGCTGCCCGACAACCACTACCTGAGCACCCAGTCCGCCCTGAGCAAAGACCCCAA
CGAGAAGCGCGATCACATGGTCCTGCTGGAGTTCGTGACCGCCGCCGGGATCTTGACTCTCGGCATGGAC
GAGCTGTACAAGGGTGGCGGTGGCTCGGGCGGTGGTGGGTCGGGTGGCGGCGGATCTATCGATGAATTGA
ATTCCATGGCGCAGTTTGACACTGAATACCAGCGCCTAGAGGCCTCCTATAGTGATTCACCCCCAGGGGA
GGAGGACCTGTTGGTGCACGTCGCCGAGGGGAGCAAGTCACCTTGGCACCATATTGAAAACCTTGACCTC
TTCTTCTCTCGAGTTTATAATCTGCACCAGAAGAATGGCTTCACATGTATGCTCATCGGGGAGATCTTTG
AGCTCATGCAGTTCCTCTTTGTGGTTGCCTTCACTACCTTCCTGGTCAGCTGCGTGGACTATGACATCCT
ATTTGCCAACAAGATGGTGAACCACAGTCTTCACCCTACTGAACCCGTCAAGGTCACTCTGCCAGACGCC
TTTTTGCCTGCTCAAGTCTGTAGTGCCAGGATTCAGGAAAATGGCTCCCTTATCACCATCCTGGTCATTG
CTGGTGTCTTCTGGATCCACCGGCTTATCAAGTTCATCTATAACATTTGCTGCTACTGGGAGATCCACTC
CTTCTACCTGCACGCTCTGCGCATCCCTATGTCTGCCCTTCCGTATTGCACGTGGCAAGAAGTGCAGGCC
CGGATCGTGCAGACGCAGAAGGAGCACCAGATCTGCATCCACAAACGTGAGCTGACAGAACTGGACATCT
ACCACCGCATCCTCCGTTTCCAGAACTACATGGTGGCACTGGTTAACAAATCCCTCCTGCCTCTGCGCTT
CCGCCTGCCTGGCCTCGGGGAAGCTGTCTTCTTCACCCGTGGTCTCAAGTACAACTTTGAGCTGATCCTC
TTCTGGGGACCTGGCTCTCTGTTTCTCAATGAATGGAGCCTCAAGGCCGAGTACAAACGTGGGGGGCAAC
GGCTAGAGCTGGCCCAGCGCCTCAGCAACCGCATCCTGTGGATTGGCATCGCTAACTTCCTGCTGTGCCC
CCTCATCCTCATATGGCAAATCCTCTATGCCTTCTTCAGCTATGCTGAGGTGCTGAAGCGGGAGCCGGGG
GCCCTGGGAGCACGCTGCTGGTCACTCTATGGCCGCTGCTACCTCCGCCACTTCAACGAGCTGGAGCACG
AGCTGCAGTCCCGCCTCAACCGTGGCTACAAGCCCGCCTCCAAGTACATGAATTGCTTCTTGTCACCTCT
TTTGACACTGCTGGCCAAGAATGGAGCCTTCTTCGCTGGCTCCATCCTGGCTGTGCTTATTGCCCTCACC
ATTTATGACGAAGATGTGTTGGCTGTGGAACATGTGCTGACCACCGTCACACTCCTGGGGGTCACCGTGA
CCGTGTGCAGGTCCTTTATCCCGGACCAGCACATGGTGTTCTGCCCTGAGCAGCTGCTCCGCGTGATCCT
CGCTCACATCCACTACATGCCTGACCACTGGCAGGGTAATGCCCACCGCTCGCAGACCCGGGACGAGTTT
GCCCAGCTCTTCCAGTACAAGGCAGTGTTCATTTTGGAAGAGTTGCTGAGCCCCATTGTCACACCCCTCA
TCCTCATCTTCTGCCTGCGCCCACGGGCCCTGGAGATTATAGACTTCTTCCGAAACTTCACCGTGGAGGT
CGTTGGTGTGGGAGATACCTGCTCCTTTGCTCAGATGGATGTTCGCCAGCATGGTCATCCCCAGTGGCTA
TCTGCTGGGCAGACAGAGGCCTCAGTGTACCAGCAAGCTGAGGATGGAAAGACAGAGTTGTCACTCATGC
ACTTTGCCATCACCAACCCTGGCTGGCAGCCACCACGTGAGAGCACAGCCTTCCTAGGCTTCCTCAAGGA
GCAGGTTCAGCGGGATGGAGCAGCTGCTGGCCTCGCCCAAGGGGGTCTGCTCCCTGAAAATGCCCTCTTT
ACGTCTATCCAGTCCTTACAATCTGAGTCTGAGCCCCTGAGCCTTATCGCAAATGTGGTAGCTGGCTCAT
CCTGCCGGGGCCCTCCACTGCCCAGAGACCTGCAGGGCTCCAGGCACAGGGCTGAAGTCGCCTCTGCCCT
GCGCTCCTTCTCCCCGCTGCAACCCGGGCAGGCGCCCACAGGCCGGGCTAACAGCACCATGACAGGCTCT
GGGGTGGATGCCAGGACAGCCAGCTCCGGGAGCAGCGTGTGGGAAGGACAGCTGCAGAGCCTGGTGCTGT
CAGAATATGCATCCACAGAGATGAGCCTGCATGCCCTCTATATGCACCAGCTCCACAAGCAGCAGGCCCA
GGCTGAACCTGAGCGGCATGTATGGCACCGCCGGGAGAGTGATGAGAGTGGAGAAAGCGCCCCTGATGAA
GGGGGAGAGGGCGCCCGGGCCCCCCAGTCTATCCCTCGCTCTGCTAGCTATCCCTGTGCAGCACCCCGGC
CTGGAGCTCCTGAGACCACCGCCCTGCATGGGGGCTTCCAGAGGCGCTACGGTGGCATCACAGATCCTGG
CACAGTGCCCAGGGTTCCCTCTCATTTCTCTCGGCTGCCTCTTGGAGGGTGGGCAGAAGATGGGCAGTCG
GCATCAAGGCACCCTGAGCCCGTGCCCGAAGAGGGCTCGGAGGATGAGCTACCCCCTCAGGTGCACAAGG
TATAGTTTCTAGAACGAATTCTGCAGTCGACGGTACCGCGGGCCCGGGATCCCTCGAGCGGCCGCTACGT
AAATTCCGCCCCCCCCCCTAACGTTACTGGCCGAAGCCGCTTGGAATAAGGCCGGTGTGCGTTTGTCTAT
ATGTTATTTTCCACCATATTGCCGTCTTTTGGCAATGTGAGGGCCCGGAAACCTGGCCCTGTCTTCTTGA
CGAGCATTCCTAGGGGTCTTTCCCCTCTCGCCAAAGGAATGCAAGGTCTGTTGAATGTCGTGAAGGAAGC
AGTTCCTCTGGAAGCTTCTTGAAGACAAACAACGTCTGTAGCGACCCTTTGCAGGCAGCGGAACCCCCCA
CCTGGCGACAGGTGCCTCTGCGGCCAAAAGCCACGTGTATAAGATACACCTGCAAAGGCGGCACAACCCC
AGTGCCACGTTGTGAGTTGGATAGTTGTGGAAAGAGTCAAATGGCTCTCCTCAAGCGTATTCAACAAGGG
GCTGAAGGATGCCCAGAAGGTACCCCATTGTATGGGATCTGATCTGGGGCCTCGGTGCACATGCTTTACA
TGTGTTTAGTCGAGGTTAAAAAAACGTCTAGGCCCCCCGAACCACGGGGACGTGGTTTTCCTTTGAAAAA
CACGATGATAATATGGCCACAACCATGACCGAGTACAAGCCCACGGTGCGCCTCGCCACCCGCGACGACG
TCCCCCGGGCCGTACGCACCCTCGCCGCCGCGTTCGCCGACTACCCCGCCACGCGCCACACCGTCGACCC
GGACCGCCACATCGAGCGGGTCACCGAGCTGCAAGAACTCTTCCTCACGCGCGTCGGGCTCGACATCGGC
AAGGTGTGGGTCGCGGACGACGGCGCCGCGGTGGCGGTCTGGACCACGCCGGAGAGCGTCGAAGCGGGGG
CGGTGTTCGCCGAGATCGGCCCGCGCATGGCCGAGTTGAGCGGTTCCCGGCTGGCCGCGCAGCAACAGAT
GGAAGGCCTCCTGGCGCCGCACCGGCCCAAGGAGCCCGCGTGGTTCCTGGCCACCGTCGGCGTCTCGCCC
GACCACCAGGGCAAGGGTCTGGGCAGCGCCGTCGTGCTCCCCGGAGTGGAGGCGGCCGAGCGCGCCGGGG
TGCCCGCCTTCCTGGAGACCTCCGCGCCCCGCAACCTCCCCTTCTACGAGCGGCTCGGCTTCACCGTCAC
CGCCGACGTCGAGGTGCCCGAAGGACCGCGCACCTGGTGCATGACCCGCAAGCCCGGTGCCTGACGCCCG
CCCCACGACCCGCAGCGCCCGACCGAAAGGAGCGCACGACCCCATGGCTCGACGATAAAATAAAAGATTT
TATTTAGTCTCCAGAAAAAGGGGGGAATGAAAGACCCCACCTGTAGGTTTGGCAAGCTAGCTTAAGTAAC
GCCATTTTGCAAGGCATGGAAAAATACATAACTGAGAATAGAGAAGTTCAGATCAAGGTCAGGAACAGAT
GGAACAGCTGAATATGGGCCAAACAGGATATCTGTGGTAAGCAGTTCCTGCCCCGGCTCAGGGCCAAGAA
CAGATGGAACAGCTGAATATGGGCCAAACAGGATATCTGTGGTAAGCAGTTCCTGCCCCGGCTCAGGGCC
AAGAACAGATGGTCCCCAGATGCGGTCCAGCCCTCAGCAGTTTCTAGAGAACCATCAGATGTTTCCAGGG
TGCCCCAAGGACCTGAAATGACCCTGTGCCTTATTTGAACTAACCAATCAGTTCGCTTCTCGCTTCTGTT
CGCGCGCTTCTGCTCCCCGAGCTCAATAAAAGAGCCCACAACCCCTCACTCGGGGCGCCAGTCCTCCGAT
TGACTGAGTCGCCCGGGTACCCGTGTATCCAATAAACCCTCTTGCAGTTGCATCCGACTTGTGGTCTCGC
TGTTCCTTGGGAGGGTCTCCTCTGAGTGATTGACTACCCGTCAGCGGGGGTCTTTCACATGCAGCATGTA
TCAAAATTAATTTGGTTTTTTTTCTTAAGTATTTACATTAAATGGCCATAGTTGCATTAATGAATCGGCC
AACGCGCGGGGAGAGGCGGTTTGCGTATTGGGCGCTCTTCCGCTTCCTCGCTCACTGACTCGCTGCGCTC
GGTCGTTCGGCTGCGGCGAGCGGTATCAGCTCACTCAAAGGCGGTAATACGGTTATCCACAGAATCAGGG
GATAACGCAGGAAAGAACATGTGAGCAAAAGGCCAGCAAAAGGCCAGGAACCGTAAAAAGGCCGCGTTGC
TGGCGTTTTTCCATAGGCTCCGCCCCCCTGACGAGCATCACAAAAATCGACGCTCAAGTCAGAGGTGGCG
AAACCCGACAGGACTATAAAGATACCAGGCGTTTCCCCCTGGAAGCTCCCTCGTGCGCTCTCCTGTTCCG
ACCCTGCCGCTTACCGGATACCTGTCCGCCTTTCTCCCTTCGGGAAGCGTGGCGCTTTCTCATAGCTCAC
GCTGTAGGTATCTCAGTTCGGTGTAGGTCGTTCGCTCCAAGCTGGGCTGTGTGCACGAACCCCCCGTTCA
GCCCGACCGCTGCGCCTTATCCGGTAACTATCGTCTTGAGTCCAACCCGGTAAGACACGACTTATCGCCA
CTGGCAGCAGCCACTGGTAACAGGATTAGCAGAGCGAGGTATGTAGGCGGTGCTACAGAGTTCTTGAAGT
GGTGGCCTAACTACGGCTACACTAGAAGAACAGTATTTGGTATCTGCGCTCTGCTGAAGCCAGTTACCTT
CGGAAAAAGAGTTGGTAGCTCTTGATCCGGCAAACAAACCACCGCTGGTAGCGGTGGTTTTTTTGTTTGC
AAGCAGCAGATTACGCGCAGAAAAAAAGGATCTCAAGAAGATCCTTTGATCTTTTCTACGGGGTCTGACG
CTCAGTGGAACGAAAACTCACGTTAAGGGATTTTGGTCATGAGATTATCAAAAAGGATCTTCACCTAGAT
CCTTTTGCGGCCGGCCGCAAATCAATCTAAAGTATATATGAGTAAACTTGGTCTGACAGTTACCAATGCT
TAATCAGTGAGGCACCTATCTCAGCGATCTGTCTATTTCGTTCATCCATAGTTGCCTGACTCCCCGTCGT
GTAGATAACTACGATACGGGAGGGCTTACCATCTGGCCCCAGTGCTGCAATGATACCGCGAGACCCACGC
TCACCGGCTCCAGATTTATCAGCAATAAACCAGCCAGCCGGAAGGGCCGAGCGCAGAAGTGGTCCTGCAA
CTTTATCCGCCTCCATCCAGTCTATTAATTGTTGCCGGGAAGCTAGAGTAAGTAGTTCGCCAGTTAATAG
TTTGCGCAACGTTGTTGCCATTGCTACAGGCATCGTGGTGTCACGCTCGTCGTTTGGTATGGCTTCATTC
AGCTCCGGTTCCCAACGATCAAGGCGAGTTACATGATCCCCCATGTTGTGCAAAAAAGCGGTTAGCTCCT
TCGGTCCTCCGATCGTTGTCAGAAGTAAGTTGGCCGCAGTGTTATCACTCATGGTTATGGCAGCACTGCA
TAATTCTCTTACTGTCATGCCATCCGTAAGATGCTTTTCTGTGACTGGTGAGTACTCAACCAAGTCATTC
TGAGAATAGTGTATGCGGCGACCGAGTTGCTCTTGCCCGGCGTCAACACGGGATAATACCGCGCCACATA
GCAGAACTTTAAAAGTGCTCATCATTGGAAAACGTTCTTCGGGGCGAAAACTCTCAAGGATCTTACCGCT
GTTGAGATCCAGTTCGATGTAACCCACTCGTGCACCCAACTGATCTTCAGCATCTTTTACTTTCACCAGC
GTTTCTGGGTGAGCAAAAACAGGAAGGCAAAATGCCGCAAAAAAGGGAATAAGGGCGACACGGAAATGTT
GAATACTCATACTCTTCCTTTTTCAATATTATTGAAGCATTTATCAGGGTTATTGTCTCATGAGCGGATA
CATATTTGAATGTATTTAGAAAAATAAACAAATAGGGGTTCCGCGCACATTTCCCCGAAAAGTGCCACCT
GACGTCTAAGAAACCATTATTATCATGACATTAACCTATAAAAATAGGCGTATCACGAGGCCCTTTCGTC
TTCACTCGAGGAGCTTGGCCCATTGCATACGTTGTATCCATATCATAATATGTACATTTATATTGGCTCA
TGTCCAACATTACCGCCATGTTGACATTGATTATTGACTAGTTATTAATAGTAATCAATTACGGGGTCAT
TAGTTCATAGCCCATATATGGAGTTCCGCGTTACATAACTTACGGTAAATGGCCCGCCTGGCTGACCGCC
CAACGACCCCCGCCCATTGACGTCAATAATGACGTATGTTCCCATAGTAACGCCAATAGGGACTTTCCAT
TGACGTCAATGGGTGGAGTATTTACGGTAAACTGCCCACTTGGCAGTACATCAAGTGTATCATATGCCAA
GTACGCCCCCTATTGACGTCAATGACGGTAAATGGCCCGCCTGGCATTATGCCCAGTACATGACCTTATG
GGACTTTCCTACTTGGCAGTACATCTACGTATTAGTCATCGCTATTACCATGCTAGAGAACCATCAGATG
TTTCCAGGGTGCCCCAAGGACCTGAAATGACCCTGTGCCTTATTTGAACTAACCAATCAGTTCGCTTCTC
GCTTCTGTTCGCGCGCTTCTGCTCCCCGAGCTCAATAAAAGAGCCCACAACCCCTCACTCGGCGCGCCAG
TCCTCCGATTGACTGAGTCGCCCGGGTACCCGTGTATCCAATAAACCCTCTTGCAGTTGCATCCGACTTG
TGGTCTCGCTGTTCCTTGGGAGGGTCTCCTCTGAGTGATTGACTACCCGTCAGCGGGGGTCTTTCATTTG
GGGGCTCGTCCGGGATCGGGAGACCCCTGCCCAGGGACCACCGACCCACCACCGGGAGGTAAGCTGGCCA
GCAACTTATCTGTGTCTGTCCGATTGTCTAGTGTCTATGACTGATTTTATGCGCCTGCGTCGGTACTAGT
TAGCTAACTAGCTCTGTATCTGGCGGACCCGTGGTGGAACTGACGAGTTCGGAACACCCGGCCGCAACCC
TGGGAGACGTCCCAGGGACTTCGGGGGCCGTTTTTGTGGCCCGACCTGAGTCCAAAAATCCCGATCGTTT
TGGACTCTTTGGTGCACCCCCCTTAGAGGAGGGATATGTGGTTCTGGTAGGAGACGAGAACCTAAAACAG
TTCCCGCCTCCGTCTGAATTTTTGCTTTCGGTTTGGGACCGAAGCCGCGCCGCGCGTCTTGTCTGCTGCA
GCATCGTTCTGTGTTGTCTCTGTCTGACTGTGTTTCTGTATTTGTCTGAAAATATGGGCCCG
Features (pLannotate 1.2.2; 16 found; start..end, strand, type, name):
      1..417     +  CDS            gag (truncated): truncated Moloney murine leukemia virus (MMLV) gag gene lacking the start codon
    427..801     +  misc_feature   pol region: Moloney murine leukemia virus (MMLV) pol region containing the splice acceptor site
    833..1552    +  CDS            CFP: cyan variant of GFP mammalian codon-optimized
   1616..4132    +  CDS            ATG9A: ATG9A_HUMAN - Also known as APG9L1. Experimental evidence at protein level: Swiss-Prot protein existence level 1. Involved in autophagy and cytoplasm to vacuole transport (Cvt) vesicle formation. Plays a key role in the organization of the preautophagosomal structure/phagophore assembly site (PAS), the nucleating site for formation of the sequestering vesicle. Cycles between a juxta-nuclear trans-Golgi network compartment and late endosomes. Nutrient starvation induces accumulation on autophagosomes. Starvation-dependent trafficking requires ULK1, ATG13 and SUPT20H. From Homo sapiens (Human).
   4145..4182    +  misc_feature   MCS (fragment): multiple cloning site
   4309..4771    +  misc_feature   IRES: internal ribosome entry site (IRES) of the encephalomyocarditis virus (EMCV)
   4785..5384    +  CDS            PuroR: puromycin N-acetyltransferase; pac from Streptomyces alboniger; confers resistance to puromycin
   5486..5607    +  LTR            3' LTR (ΔU3) (fragment): self-inactivating 3' long terminal repeat (LTR) from Moloney murine leukemia virus
   5608..6077    +  LTR            LTR: long terminal repeat from Moloney murine leukemia virus
   6143..6195    -  CDS            lacI (fragment): lac repressor; lacI; The lac repressor binds to the lac operator to inhibit transcription in E. coli. This inhibition can be relieved by adding lactose or isopropyl-β-D-thiogalactopyranoside (IPTG).
   6378..6966    -  rep_origin     ori: high-copy-number ColE1/pMB1/pBR322/pUC origin of replication
   7130..7990    -  CDS            AmpR: β-lactamase; bla; confers resistance to ampicillin, carbenicillin, and related antibiotics
   7991..8095    -  promoter       AmpR promoter: bla
   8283..8662    +  enhancer       CMV enhancer: human cytomegalovirus immediate early enhancer
   8663..8958    +  LTR            3' LTR (ΔU3) (fragment): self-inactivating 3' long terminal repeat (LTR) from Moloney murine leukemia virus
   9021..9378    +  misc_feature   MMLV Ψ: packaging signal of Moloney murine leukemia virus (MMLV)
