[The description below was written by a language model from this plasmid's Addgene catalogue record and pLannotate feature annotations shown in this document.]
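Description:
pMRX-IP/SECFP-hATG9A is a Moloney murine leukemia virus-based retroviral vector (about 9.4 kb, derived from the pMX family via the pMRXIP SECFP-Ci2 backbone) for expressing human ATG9A fused to a cyan fluorescent protein in mammalian cells. It is maintained in E. coli through a high-copy ColE1/pUC-type origin and an ampicillin resistance gene (β-lactamase with its own promoter).

The viral portion begins with a CMV enhancer joined to an MMLV LTR fragment, a hybrid 5′ LTR arrangement that typically drives strong genomic RNA transcription in packaging cells. This is followed by the MMLV Ψ packaging signal, a truncated gag lacking its start codon (extending the packaging region), and a pol fragment carrying the splice acceptor. Downstream lies the payload: a codon-optimized CFP variant (SECFP) placed N-terminal to the roughly 2.5 kb human ATG9A coding sequence, which was inserted at EcoRI sites. An EMCV IRES then links the puromycin N-acetyltransferase gene to the same transcript, so that puromycin selection enriches for cells expressing the fusion. An MMLV 3′ LTR closes the provirus.

Two catalogue fields conflict with the rest of the record. The tag is listed as Venus and the Entrez gene as PPARG, whereas the plasmid name, stated purpose and sequence annotation all indicate a CFP–ATG9A fusion.

ATG9A is a membrane protein that cycles between the trans-Golgi network and endosomes and participates in organizing the autophagosome formation site. In line with the associated publication, the construct is suited to generating stably transduced cell lines for fluorescence imaging of ATG9A recruitment during autophagosome formation.
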