Addgene plasmid #58995: pMRX-IP/SECFP-hATG9A
Purpose: Expresses SECFP-hATG9A in mammalian cells
Depositing lab: Noboru Mizushima. Depositing organization: The University of Tokyo. Publication: Temporal analysis of recruitment of mammalian ATG proteins to the autophagosome formation site. Koyama-Honda I, Itakura E, Fujiwara TK, Mizushima N. Autophagy. 2013 Oct;9(10):1491-9. doi: 10.4161/auto.25529. Epub 2013 Jul 10. PubMed 23884233.
Backbone
  Vector backbone: pMRXIP SECFP-Ci2
  Backbone manufacturer: Dr.Shoji Yamaoka of Tokyo Medical and Dental University
  Backbone size w/o insert (bp): 6600
  Vector type: Retroviral
  Selectable markers: Puromycin
Growth in bacteria
  Bacterial resistance: Ampicillin, 100 μg/mL
  Growth temperature: 37°C
  Growth strain: Stbl3
  Copy number: High Copy
Gene/Insert
  Gene/Insert name: Homo sapiens autophagy related 9A (alt name: ATG9)
  Species: H. sapiens (human)
  Insert size (bp): 2520
  GenBank ID: NM024085
  Entrez Gene: PPARG (a.k.a. CIMT1, GLM1, NR1C3, PPARG1, PPARG2, PPARG5, PPARgamma)
  Tag / fusion protein: Venus (N terminal on backbone)
  Cloning method: Restriction Enzyme; 5′ cloning site EcoRI (unknown if destroyed); 3′ cloning site EcoRI (unknown if destroyed)
  Sequencing primers: 5′ gggaattccATGGCGCAGTTTGACACTGA; 3′ gggaattcTCTATACCTTGTGCACCTGAGG
Resource information
  A portion of this plasmid was derived from a plasmid made by: It has the pMX backbone
Terms and licenses: Academic/Nonprofit Terms; Industry Terms: Not Available to Industry
How to cite: pMRX-IP/SECFP-hATG9A was a gift from Noboru Mizushima (Addgene plasmid # 58995 ; http://n2t.net/addgene:58995 ; RRID:Addgene_58995)
